Addgene plasmid #158122: pSpCas9_mouse_Adar1_ccB
Purpose: deletion mAdar1
Depositing lab: Emanuela Felley-Bosco. Depositing organization: Zurich University Hospital.
Backbone
  Vector backbone: pSpCas9(BB)-2A-Puro PX459
  Backbone manufacturer: Addgene
  Backbone size w/o insert (bp): 9175
  Vector type: Mammalian Expression
  Selectable markers: Puromycin
Growth in bacteria
  Bacterial resistance: Ampicillin, 100 μg/mL
  Growth temperature: 37°C
  Growth strain: DH5alpha
  Copy number: Unknown
Gene/Insert
  Gene/Insert name: Adar1
  gRNA/shRNA sequence: CACCGGGCCTTCTTTGGACAGGAGA
  Species: M. musculus (mouse)
  GenBank ID: 56417
  Entrez Gene: Adar (a.k.a. Adar1, Adar1p110, Adar1p150, DRADA, mZaADAR)
  Cloning method: Restriction Enzyme; 5′ cloning site BBsI (not destroyed); 3′ cloning site BBs I (not destroyed)
  Sequencing primers: 5′ GACTATCATATGCTTACCGT
Terms and licenses: Academic/Nonprofit Terms; Industry Terms: Not Available to Industry
How to cite: pSpCas9_mouse_Adar1_ccB was a gift from Emanuela Felley-Bosco (Addgene plasmid # 158122 ; http://n2t.net/addgene:158122 ; RRID:Addgene_158122)
