[The description below was written by a language model from this plasmid's Addgene catalogue record and pLannotate feature annotations shown in this document.]
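Description:
pSpCas9_mouse_Adar1_ccB is an all-in-one CRISPR/Cas9 mammalian expression plasmid built on the pSpCas9(BB)-2A-Puro (PX459) backbone and designed to delete or disrupt the mouse Adar gene (Adar1, encoding the p110 and p150 isoforms of the double-stranded RNA adenosine deaminase). A guide oligonucleotide targeting mouse Adar1 was cloned through the backbone's BbsI sites. This places it between the human U6 RNA polymerase III promoter and the Streptococcus pyogenes gRNA scaffold, so that a complete single guide RNA is transcribed in transfected cells. The "ccB" suffix is not explained in the record. It may mark one of several guides used for the deletion, but this is not stated.

The second expression unit uses a hybrid CBh-type promoter (CMV enhancer, chicken β-actin promoter and a hybrid intron) to drive S. pyogenes Cas9. The annotation splits Cas9 into contiguous N- and C-terminal portions that together form the full coding sequence, followed by a nucleoplasmin nuclear localization signal. Downstream in the same transcript lies the puromycin N-acetyltransferase gene. According to the backbone name it is joined to Cas9 by a 2A peptide, which the feature table does not annotate, and the unit ends with a bGH polyadenylation signal. This arrangement lets transfected cells expressing Cas9 be enriched by puromycin selection. A single AAV2 ITR remnant follows the cassette, and one ITR alone does not make the plasmid a packaging-competent AAV vector. For propagation in E. coli the plasmid carries a high-copy ColE1/pUC-type origin and an ampicillin resistance gene, along with an f1 origin. The sequenced record is 9,177 nt, consistent with a short guide insertion into the backbone.
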