Features (pLannotate 1.2.2; 19 found; start..end, strand, type, name):
      1..241     +  promoter       U6 promoter: RNA polymerase III promoter for human U6 snRNA
    271..346     +  misc_RNA       gRNA scaffold: guide RNA scaffold for the Streptococcus pyogenes CRISPR/Cas9 system
    353..396     +  misc_RNA       gRNA scaffold (fragment): guide RNA scaffold for the Streptococcus pyogenes CRISPR/Cas9 system
    443..728     +  enhancer       CMV enhancer: human cytomegalovirus immediate early enhancer; contains an 18-bp deletion relative to the standard CMV enhancer
    730..1007    +  promoter       chicken β-actin promoter: No description available
   1008..1235    +  intron         hybrid intron: hybrid between chicken β-actin (CBA) and minute virus of mice (MMV) introns (Gray et al., 2011)
   1373..2974    +  CDS            Cas9(N): N-terminal portion of Streptococcus pyogenes Cas9 (Zetsche et al., 2015)
   2975..5473    +  CDS            Cas9(C): C-terminal portion of Streptococcus pyogenes Cas9 (Zetsche et al., 2015)
   5474..5521    +  CDS            nucleoplasmin NLS: bipartite nuclear localization signal from nucleoplasmin
   5591..6190    +  CDS            PuroR (fragment): puromycin N-acetyltransferase; pac from Streptomyces; confers resistance to puromycin
   6224..6335    +  polyA_signal   bGH poly(A) signal: bovine growth hormone polyadenylation signal
   6440..6580    +  repeat_region  AAV2 ITR: inverted terminal repeat of adeno-associated virus serotype 2 inverted
   6585..6636    -  misc_feature   bom (fragment): basis of mobility region from pBR322
   6655..7110    +  rep_origin     f1 ori (sequence partly withheld): f1 bacteriophage origin of replication; arrow indicates direction of (+) strand synthesis
   7111..7160    -  misc_feature   bom (fragment): basis of mobility region from pBR322
   7262..7297    -  CDS            rop (fragment): Rop protein, which maintains plasmids at low copy number; rop
   7392..7496    +  promoter       AmpR promoter: bla
   7497..8357    +  CDS            AmpR: β-lactamase; bla; confers resistance to ampicillin, carbenicillin, and related antibiotics
   8528..9116    +  rep_origin     ori: high-copy-number ColE1/pMB1/pBR322/pUC origin of replication
>Addgene plasmid #158122 | pSpCas9_mouse_Adar1_ccB | addgene full sequence | sequence record 309412 | Addgene NGS Result
GAGGGCCTATTTCCCATGATTCCTTCATATTTGCATATACGATACAAGGCTGTTAGAGAGATAATTGGAA
TTAATTTGACTGTAAACACAAAGATATTAGTACAAAATACGTGACGTAGAAAGTAATAATTTCTTGGGTA
GTTTGCAGTTTTAAAATTATGTTTTAAAATGGACTATCATATGCTTACCGTAACTTGAAAGTATTTCGAT
TTCTTGGCTTTATATATCTTGTGGAAAGGACGAAACACCGGGCCTTCTTTGGACAGGAGAGTTTTAGAGC
TAGAAATAGCAAGTTAAAATAAGGCTAGTCCGTTATCAACTTGAAAAAGTGGCACCGAGTCGGTGCTTTT
TTGTTTTAGAGCTAGAAATAGCAAGTTAAAATAAGGCTAGTCCGTTTTTAGCGCGTGCGCCAATTCTGCA
GACAAATGGCTCTAGAGGTACCCGTTACATAACTTACGGTAAATGGCCCGCCTGGCTGACCGCCCAACGA
CCCCCGCCCATTGACGTCAATAGTAACGCCAATAGGGACTTTCCATTGACGTCAATGGGTGGAGTATTTA
CGGTAAACTGCCCACTTGGCAGTACATCAAGTGTATCATATGCCAAGTACGCCCCCTATTGACGTCAATG
ACGGTAAATGGCCCGCCTGGCATTGTGCCCAGTACATGACCTTATGGGACTTTCCTACTTGGCAGTACAT
CTACGTATTAGTCATCGCTATTACCATGGTCGAGGTGAGCCCCACGTTCTGCTTCACTCTCCCCATCTCC
CCCCCCTCCCCACCCCCAATTTTGTATTTATTTATTTTTTAATTATTTTGTGCAGCGATGGGGGCGGGGG
GGGGGGGGGGGCGCGCGCCRGGSGGGGSGGGGSGGGGSGGGGGGSGGGGSGGGGSGAGGCGGAGAGGTGC
GGCGGCAGCCAATCAGAGCGGCGCGCTCCGAAAGTTTCCTTTTATGGCGAGGCGGCGGCGGCGGCGGCCC
TATAAAAAGCGAAGCGCGCGGCGGGCGGGAGTCGCTGCGCGCTGCCTTCGCCCCGTGCCCCGCTCCGCCG
CCGCCTCGCGCCGCCCGCCCCGGCTCTGACTGACCGCGTTACTCCCACAGGTGAGCGGGCGGGACGGCCC
TTCTCCTCCGGGCTGTAATTAGCTGAGCAAGAGGTAAGGGTTTAAGGGATGGTTGGTTGGTGGGGTATTA
ATGTTTAATTACCTGGAGCACCTGCCTGAAATCACTTTTTTTCAGGTTGGACCGGTGCCACCATGGACTA
TAAGGACCACGACGGAGACTACAAGGATCATGATATTGATTACAAAGACGATGACGATAAGATGGCCCCA
AAGAAGAAGCGGAAGGTCGGTATCCACGGAGTCCCAGCAGCCGACAAGAAGTACAGCATCGGCCTGGACA
TCGGCACCAACTCTGTGGGCTGGGCCGTGATCACCGACGAGTACAAGGTGCCCAGCAAGAAATTCAAGGT
GCTGGGCAACACCGACCGGCACAGCATCAAGAAGAACCTGATCGGAGCCCTGCTGTTCGACAGCGGCGAA
ACAGCCGAGGCCACCCGGCTGAAGAGAACCGCCAGAAGAAGATACACCAGACGGAAGAACCGGATCTGCT
ATCTGCAAGAGATCTTCAGCAACGAGATGGCCAAGGTGGACGACAGCTTCTTCCACAGACTGGAAGAGTC
CTTCCTGGTGGAAGAGGATAAGAAGCACGAGCGGCACCCCATCTTCGGCAACATCGTGGACGAGGTGGCC
TACCACGAGAAGTACCCCACCATCTACCACCTGAGAAAGAAACTGGTGGACAGCACCGACAAGGCCGACC
TGCGGCTGATCTATCTGGCCCTGGCCCACATGATCAAGTTCCGGGGCCACTTCCTGATCGAGGGCGACCT
GAACCCCGACAACAGCGACGTGGACAAGCTGTTCATCCAGCTGGTGCAGACCTACAACCAGCTGTTCGAG
GAAAACCCCATCAACGCCAGCGGCGTGGACGCCAAGGCCATCCTGTCTGCCAGACTGAGCAAGAGCAGAC
GGCTGGAAAATCTGATCGCCCAGCTGCCCGGCGAGAAGAAGAATGGCCTGTTCGGAAACCTGATTGCCCT
GAGCCTGGGCCTGACCCCCAACTTCAAGAGCAACTTCGACCTGGCCGAGGATGCCAAACTGCAGCTGAGC
AAGGACACCTACGACGACGACCTGGACAACCTGCTGGCCCAGATCGGCGACCAGTACGCCGACCTGTTTC
TGGCCGCCAAGAACCTGTCCGACGCCATCCTGCTGAGCGACATCCTGAGAGTGAACACCGAGATCACCAA
GGCCCCCCTGAGCGCCTCTATGATCAAGAGATACGACGAGCACCACCAGGACCTGACCCTGCTGAAAGCT
CTCGTGCGGCAGCAGCTGCCTGAGAAGTACAAAGAGATTTTCTTCGACCAGAGCAAGAACGGCTACGCCG
GCTACATTGACGGCGGAGCCAGCCAGGAAGAGTTCTACAAGTTCATCAAGCCCATCCTGGAAAAGATGGA
CGGCACCGAGGAACTGCTCGTGAAGCTGAACAGAGAGGACCTGCTGCGGAAGCAGCGGACCTTCGACAAC
GGCAGCATCCCCCACCAGATCCACCTGGGAGAGCTGCACGCCATTCTGCGGCGGCAGGAAGATTTTTACC
CATTCCTGAAGGACAACCGGGAAAAGATCGAGAAGATCCTGACCTTCCGCATCCCCTACTACGTGGGCCC
TCTGGCCAGGGGAAACAGCAGATTCGCCTGGATGACCAGAAAGAGCGAGGAAACCATCACCCCCTGGAAC
TTCGAGGAAGTGGTGGACAAGGGCGCTTCCGCCCAGAGCTTCATCGAGCGGATGACCAACTTCGATAAGA
ACCTGCCCAACGAGAAGGTGCTGCCCAAGCACAGCCTGCTGTACGAGTACTTCACCGTGTATAACGAGCT
GACCAAAGTGAAATACGTGACCGAGGGAATGAGAAAGCCCGCCTTCCTGAGCGGCGAGCAGAAAAAGGCC
ATCGTGGACCTGCTGTTCAAGACCAACCGGAAAGTGACCGTGAAGCAGCTGAAAGAGGACTACTTCAAGA
AAATCGAGTGCTTCGACTCCGTGGAAATCTCCGGCGTGGAAGATCGGTTCAACGCCTCCCTGGGCACATA
CCACGATCTGCTGAAAATTATCAAGGACAAGGACTTCCTGGACAATGAGGAAAACGAGGACATTCTGGAA
GATATCGTGCTGACCCTGACACTGTTTGAGGACAGAGAGATGATCGAGGAACGGCTGAAAACCTATGCCC
ACCTGTTCGACGACAAAGTGATGAAGCAGCTGAAGCGGCGGAGATACACCGGCTGGGGCAGGCTGAGCCG
GAAGCTGATCAACGGCATCCGGGACAAGCAGTCCGGCAAGACAATCCTGGATTTCCTGAAGTCCGACGGC
TTCGCCAACAGAAACTTCATGCAGCTGATCCACGACGACAGCCTGACCTTTAAAGAGGACATCCAGAAAG
CCCAGGTGTCCGGCCAGGGCGATAGCCTGCACGAGCACATTGCCAATCTGGCCGGCAGCCCCGCCATTAA
GAAGGGCATCCTGCAGACAGTGAAGGTGGTGGACGAGCTCGTGAAAGTGATGGGCCGGCACAAGCCCGAG
AACATCGTGATCGAAATGGCCAGAGAGAACCAGACCACCCAGAAGGGACAGAAGAACAGCCGCGAGAGAA
TGAAGCGGATCGAAGAGGGCATCAAAGAGCTGGGCAGCCAGATCCTGAAAGAACACCCCGTGGAAAACAC
CCAGCTGCAGAACGAGAAGCTGTACCTGTACTACCTGCAGAATGGGCGGGATATGTACGTGGACCAGGAA
CTGGACATCAACCGGCTGTCCGACTACGATGTGGACCATATCGTGCCTCAGAGCTTTCTGAAGGACGACT
CCATCGACAACAAGGTGCTGACCAGAAGCGACAAGAACCGGGGCAAGAGCGACAACGTGCCCTCCGAAGA
GGTCGTGAAGAAGATGAAGAACTACTGGCGGCAGCTGCTGAACGCCAAGCTGATTACCCAGAGAAAGTTC
GACAATCTGACCAAGGCCGAGAGAGGCGGCCTGAGCGAACTGGATAAGGCCGGCTTCATCAAGAGACAGC
TGGTGGAAACCCGGCAGATCACAAAGCACGTGGCACAGATCCTGGACTCCCGGATGAACACTAAGTACGA
CGAGAATGACAAGCTGATCCGGGAAGTGAAAGTGATCACCCTGAAGTCCAAGCTGGTGTCCGATTTCCGG
AAGGATTTCCAGTTTTACAAAGTGCGCGAGATCAACAACTACCACCACGCCCACGACGCCTACCTGAACG
CCGTCGTGGGAACCGCCCTGATCAAAAAGTACCCTAAGCTGGAAAGCGAGTTCGTGTACGGCGACTACAA
GGTGTACGACGTGCGGAAGATGATCGCCAAGAGCGAGCAGGAAATCGGCAAGGCTACCGCCAAGTACTTC
TTCTACAGCAACATCATGAACTTTTTCAAGACCGAGATTACCCTGGCCAACGGCGAGATCCGGAAGCGGC
CTCTGATCGAGACAAACGGCGAAACCGGGGAGATCGTGTGGGATAAGGGCCGGGATTTTGCCACCGTGCG
GAAAGTGCTGAGCATGCCCCAAGTGAATATCGTGAAAAAGACCGAGGTGCAGACAGGCGGCTTCAGCAAA
GAGTCTATCCTGCCCAAGAGGAACAGCGATAAGCTGATCGCCAGAAAGAAGGACTGGGACCCTAAGAAGT
ACGGCGGCTTCGACAGCCCCACCGTGGCCTATTCTGTGCTGGTGGTGGCCAAAGTGGAAAAGGGCAAGTC
CAAGAAACTGAAGAGTGTGAAAGAGCTGCTGGGGATCACCATCATGGAAAGAAGCAGCTTCGAGAAGAAT
CCCATCGACTTTCTGGAAGCCAAGGGCTACAAAGAAGTGAAAAAGGACCTGATCATCAAGCTGCCTAAGT
ACTCCCTGTTCGAGCTGGAAAACGGCCGGAAGAGAATGCTGGCCTCTGCCGGCGAACTGCAGAAGGGAAA
CGAACTGGCCCTGCCCTCCAAATATGTGAACTTCCTGTACCTGGCCAGCCACTATGAGAAGCTGAAGGGC
TCCCCCGAGGATAATGAGCAGAAACAGCTGTTTGTGGAACAGCACAAGCACTACCTGGACGAGATCATCG
AGCAGATCAGCGAGTTCTCCAAGAGAGTGATCCTGGCCGACGCTAATCTGGACAAAGTGCTGTCCGCCTA
CAACAAGCACCGGGATAAGCCCATCAGAGAGCAGGCCGAGAATATCATCCACCTGTTTACCCTGACCAAT
CTGGGAGCCCCTGCCGCCTTCAAGTACTTTGACACCACCATCGACCGGAAGAGGTACACCAGCACCAAAG
AGGTGCTGGACGCCACCCTGATCCACCAGAGCATCACCGGCCTGTACGAGACACGGATCGACCTGTCTCA
GCTGGGAGGCGACAAAAGGCCGGCGGCCACGAAAAAGGCCGGCCAGGCAAAAAAGAAAAAGGAATTCGGC
AGTGGAGAGGGCAGAGGAAGTCTGCTAACATGCGGTGACGTCGAGGAGAATCCTGGCCCAATGACCGAGT
ACAAGCCCACGGTGCGCCTCGCCACCCGCGACGACGTCCCCAGGGCCGTACGCACCCTCGCCGCCGCGTT
CGCCGACTACCCCGCCACGCGCCACACCGTCGATCCGGACCGCCACATCGAGCGGGTCACCGAGCTGCAA
GAACTCTTCCTCACGCGCGTCGGGCTCGACATCGGCAAGGTGTGGGTCGCGGACGACGGCGCCGCGGTGG
CGGTCTGGACCACGCCGGAGAGCGTCGAAGCGGGGGCGGTGTTCGCCGAGATCGGCCCGCGCATGGCCGA
GTTGAGCGGTTCCCGGCTGGCCGCGCAGCAACAGATGGAAGGCCTCCTGGCGCCGCACCGGCCCAAGGAG
CCCGCGTGGTTCCTGGCCACCGTCGGCGTCTCGCCCGACCACCAGGGCAAGGGTCTGGGCAGCGCCGTCG
TGCTCCCCGGAGTGGAGGCGGCCGAGCGCGCCGGGGTGCCCGCCTTCCTGGAGACCTCCGCGCCCCACAA
CCTCCCCTTCTACGAGCGGCTCGGCTTCACCGTCACCGCCGACGTCGAGGTGCCCGAAGGACCGCGCACC
TGGTGCATGACCCGCAAGCCCGGTGCCTGAGAATTCTAACTAGAGCTCGCTGATCAGCCTCGACTGTGCC
TTCTAGTTGCCAGCCATCTGTTGTTTGCCCCTCCCCCGTGCCTTCCTTGACCCTGGAAGGTGCCACTCCC
ACTGTCCTTTCCTAATAAAATGAGGAAATTGCATCGCATTGTCTGAGTAGGTGTCATTCTATTCTGGGGG
GTGGGGTGGGGCAGGACAGCAAGGGGGAGGATTGGGAAGAGAATAGCAGGCATGCTGGGGAGCGGCCGCA
GGAACCCCTAGTGATGGAGTTGGCCACTCCCTCTCTGCGCGCTCGCTCGCTCACTGAGGCCGGGCGACCA
AAGGTCGCCCGACGCCCGGGCTTTGCCCGGGCGGCCTCAGTGAGCGAGCGAGCGCGCAGCTGCCTGCAGG
GGCGCCTGATGCGGTATTTTCTCCTTACGCATCTGTGCGGTATTTCACACCGCATA
[95 nt withheld, positions 6637-6731]
T
[46 nt withheld, positions 6733-6778]
C
[141 nt withheld, positions 6780-6920]
CCTTTGACGTTGGAGTCCACGTTCTTT
[37 nt withheld, positions 6948-6984]
ACTCTATCTCGGGCTATTCTTTTGATTTATAAGGGATTTTGCCGATTTCGGTCTATTGGTTAAAAAATGA
GCTGATTTAACAAAAATTTAACGCGAATTTTAACAAAATATTAACGTTTACAATTTTATGGTGCACTCTC
AGTACAATCTGCTCTGATGCCGCATAGTTAAGCCAGCCCCGACACCCGCCAACACCCGCTGACGCGCCCT
GACGGGCTTGTCTGCTCCCGGCATCCGCTTACAGACAAGCTGTGACCGTCTCCGGGAGCTGCATGTGTCA
GAGGTTTTCACCGTCATCACCGAAACGCGCGAGACGAAAGGGCCTCGTGATACGCCTATTTTTATAGGTT
AATGTCATGATAATAATGGTTTCTTAGACGTCAGGTGGCACTTTTCGGGGAAATGTGCGCGGAACCCCTA
TTTGTTTATTTTTCTAAATACATTCAAATATGTATCCGCTCATGAGACAATAACCCTGATAAATGCTTCA
ATAATATTGAAAAAGGAAGAGTATGAGTATTCAACATTTCCGTGTCGCCCTTATTCCCTTTTTTGCGGCA
TTTTGCCTTCCTGTTTTTGCTCACCCAGAAACGCTGGTGAAAGTAAAAGATGCTGAAGATCAGTTGGGTG
CACGAGTGGGTTACATCGAACTGGATCTCAACAGCGGTAAGATCCTTGAGAGTTTTCGCCCCGAAGAACG
TTTTCCAATGATGAGCACTTTTAAAGTTCTGCTATGTGGCGCGGTATTATCCCGTATTGACGCCGGGCAA
GAGCAACTCGGTCGCCGCATACACTATTCTCAGAATGACTTGGTTGAGTACTCACCAGTCACAGAAAAGC
ATCTTACGGATGGCATGACAGTAAGAGAATTATGCAGTGCTGCCATAACCATGAGTGATAACACTGCGGC
CAACTTACTTCTGACAACGATCGGAGGACCGAAGGAGCTAACCGCTTTTTTGCACAACATGGGGGATCAT
GTAACTCGCCTTGATCGTTGGGAACCGGAGCTGAATGAAGCCATACCAAACGACGAGCGTGACACCACGA
TGCCTGTAGCAATGGCAACAACGTTGCGCAAACTATTAACTGGCGAACTACTTACTCTAGCTTCCCGGCA
ACAATTAATAGACTGGATGGAGGCGGATAAAGTTGCAGGACCACTTCTGCGCTCGGCCCTTCCGGCTGGC
TGGTTTATTGCTGATAAATCTGGAGCCGGTGAGCGTGGAAGCCGCGGTATCATTGCAGCACTGGGGCCAG
ATGGTAAGCCCTCCCGTATCGTAGTTATCTACACGACGGGGAGTCAGGCAACTATGGATGAACGAAATAG
ACAGATCGCTGAGATAGGTGCCTCACTGATTAAGCATTGGTAACTGTCAGACCAAGTTTACTCATATATA
CTTTAGATTGATTTAAAACTTCATTTTTAATTTAAAAGGATCTAGGTGAAGATCCTTTTTGATAATCTCA
TGACCAAAATCCCTTAACGTGAGTTTTCGTTCCACTGAGCGTCAGACCCCGTAGAAAAGATCAAAGGATC
TTCTTGAGATCCTTTTTTTCTGCGCGTAATCTGCTGCTTGCAAACAAAAAAACCACCGCTACCAGCGGTG
GTTTGTTTGCCGGATCAAGAGCTACCAACTCTTTTTCCGAAGGTAACTGGCTTCAGCAGAGCGCAGATAC
CAAATACTGTTCTTCTAGTGTAGCCGTAGTTAGGCCACCACTTCAAGAACTCTGTAGCACCGCCTACATA
CCTCGCTCTGCTAATCCTGTTACCAGTGGCTGCTGCCAGTGGCGATAAGTCGTGTCTTACCGGGTTGGAC
TCAAGACGATAGTTACCGGATAAGGCGCAGCGGTCGGGCTGAACGGGGGGTTCGTGCACACAGCCCAGCT
TGGAGCGAACGACCTACACCGAACTGAGATACCTACAGCGTGAGCTATGAGAAAGCGCCACGCTTCCCGA
AGGGAGAAAGGCGGACAGGTATCCGGTAAGCGGCAGGGTCGGAACAGGAGAGCGCACGAGGGAGCTTCCA
GGGGGAAACGCCTGGTATCTTTATAGTCCTGTCGGGTTTCGCCACCTCTGACTTGAGCGTCGATTTTTGT
GATGCTCGTCAGGGGGGCGGAGCCTATGGAAAAACGCCAGCAACGCGGCCTTTTTACGGTTCCTGGCCTT
TTGCTGGCCTTTTGCTCACATGT
